>Addgene plasmid #143729 | TFORF0751 | addgene full sequence | sequence record 409502 | Addgene NGS Result
TTAATGTAGTCTTATGCAATACTCTTGTAGTCTTGCAACATGGTAACGATGAGTTAGCAACATGCCTTAC
AAGGAGAGAAAAAGCACCGTGCATGCCGATTGGTGGAAGTAAGGTGGTACGATCGTGCCTTATTAGGAAG
GCAACAGACGGGTCTGACATGGATTGGACGAACCACTGAATTGCCGCATTGCAGAGATATTGTATTTAAG
TGCCTAGCTCGATACATAAACGGGTCTCTCTGGTTAGACCAGATCTGAGCCTGGGAGCTCTCTGGCTAAC
TAGGGAACCCACTGCTTAAGCCTCAATAAAGCTTGCCTTGAGTGCTTCAAGTAGTGTGTGCCCGTCTGTT
GTGTGACTCTGGTAACTAGAGATCCCTCAGACCCTTTTAGTCAGTGTGGAAAATCTCTAGCAGTGGCGCC
CGAACAGGGACTTGAAAGCGAAAGGGAAACCAGAGGAGCTCTCTCGACGCAGGACTCGGCTTGCTGAAGC
GCGCACGGCAAGAGGCGAGGGGCGGCGACTGGTGAGTACGCCAAAAATTTTGACTAGCGGAGGCTAGAAG
GAGAGAGATGGGTGCGAGAGCGTCAGTATTAAGCGGGGGAGAATTAGATCGCGATGGGAAAAAATTCGGT
TAAGGCCAGGGGGAAAGAAAAAATATAAATTAAAACATATAGTATGGGCAAGCAGGGAGCTAGAACGATT
CGCAGTTAATCCTGGCCTGTTAGAAACATCAGAAGGCTGTAGACAAATACTGGGACAGCTACAACCATCC
CTTCAGACAGGATCAGAAGAACTTAGATCATTATATAATACAGTAGCAACCCTCTATTGTGTGCATCAAA
GGATAGAGATAAAAGACACCAAGGAAGCTTTAGACAAGATAGAGGAAGAGCAAAACAAAAGTAAGACCAC
CGCACAGCAAGCGGCCGCTGATCTTCAGACCTGGAGGAGGAGATATGAGGGACAATTGGAGAAGTGAATT
ATATAAATATAAAGTAGTAAAAATTGAACCATTAGGAGTAGCACCCACCAAGGCAAAGAGAAGAGTGGTG
CAGAGAGAAAAAAGAGCAGTGGGAATAGGAGCTTTGTTCCTTGGGTTCTTGGGAGCAGCAGGAAGCACTA
TGGGCGCAGCGTCAATGACGCTGACGGTACAGGCCAGACAATTATTGTCTGGTATAGTGCAGCAGCAGAA
CAATTTGCTGAGGGCTATTGAGGCGCAACAGCATCTGTTGCAACTCACAGTCTGGGGCATCAAGCAGCTC
CAGGCAAGAATCCTGGCTGTGGAAAGATACCTAAAGGATCAACAGCTCCTGGGGATTTGGGGTTGCTCTG
GAAAACTCATTTGCACCACTGCTGTGCCTTGGAATGCTAGTTGGAGTAATAAATCTCTGGAACAGATTTG
GAATCACACGACCTGGATGGAGTGGGACAGAGAAATTAACAATTACACAAGCTTAATACACTCCTTAATT
GAAGAATCGCAAAACCAGCAAGAAAAGAATGAACAAGAATTATTGGAATTAGATAAATGGGCAAGTTTGT
GGAATTGGTTTAACATAACAAATTGGCTGTGGTATATAAAATTATTCATAATGATAGTAGGAGGCTTGGT
AGGTTTAAGAATAGTTTTTGCTGTACTTTCTATAGTGAATAGAGTTAGGCAGGGATATTCACCATTATCG
TTTCAGACCCACCTCCCAACCCCGAGGGGACCCATGCATTGCATCTCAATTAGTCAGCAACCAGGTGTGG
AAAGTCCCCAGGCTCCCCAGCAGGCAGAAGTATGCAAAGCATGCGTCTCAATTAGTCAGCAACCATAGTC
CCGCCCCTAACTCCGCCCATCCCGCCCCTAACTCCGCCCAGTTCCGCCCATTCTCCGCCCCATGGCTGAC
TAATTTTTTTTATTTATGCAGAGGCCGAGGCCGCCTCGGCCTCTGAGCTATTCCAGAAGTAGTGAGGAGG
CTTTTTTGGAGGCCTAGGCTTTTGCAAAAAGCTTTCTAGAGGTACCACCGGAGCTTACCATGACCGAGTA
CAAGCCCACGGTGCGCCTCGCCACCCGCGACGACGTCCCCAGGGCCGTACGCACCCTCGCCGCCGCGTTC
GCCGACTACCCCGCCACGCGCCACACCGTCGATCCGGACCGCCACATCGAGCGGGTCACCGAGCTGCAAG
AACTCTTCCTCACGCGCGTCGGGCTCGACATCGGCAAGGTGTGGGTCGCGGACGACGGCGCCGCCGTGGC
GGTCTGGACCACGCCGGAGAGCGTCGAAGCGGGGGCGGTGTTCGCCGAGATCGGCCCGCGCATGGCCGAG
TTGAGCGGTTCCCGGCTGGCCGCGCAGCAACAGATGGAAGGCCTCCTGGCGCCGCACCGGCCCAAGGAGC
CCGCGTGGTTCCTGGCCACCGTCGGCGTCTCGCCCGACCACCAGGGCAAGGGTCTGGGCAGCGCCGTCGT
GCTCCCCGGAGTGGAGGCGGCCGAGCGCGCCGGGGTGCCCGCCTTCCTGGAGACCTCCGCGCCCCGCAAC
CTCCCCTTCTACGAGCGGCTCGGCTTCACCGTCACCGCCGACGTCGAGGTGCCCGAAGGACCGCGCACCT
GGTGCATGACCCGCAAGCCCGGTGCCAGTTAACGAATTCTAGATCTTGAGACAAATGGCAGTATTCATCC
ACAATTTTAAAAGAAAAGGGGGGATTGGGGGGTACAGTGCAGGGGAAAGAATAGTAGACATAATAGCAAC
AGACATACAAACTAAAGAATTACAAAAACAAATTACAAAAATTCAAAATTTTCGGGTTTATTACAGGGAC
AGCAGAGATCCACTTTGGCGCCGGCTCGAGGCCTGCAGGTGCAAAGATGGATAAAGTTTTAAACAGAGAG
GAATCTTTGCAGCTAATGGACCTTCTAGGTCTTGAAAGGAGTGGGAATTGGCTCCGGTGCCCGTCAGTGG
GCAGAGCGCACATCGCCCACAGTCCCCGAGAAGTTGGGGGGAGGGGTCGGCAATTGAACCGGTGCCTAGA
GAAGGTGGCGCGGGGTAAACTGGGAAAGTGATGTCGTGTACTGGCTCCGCCTTTTTCCCGAGGGTGGGGG
AGAACCGTATATAAGTGCAGTAGTCGCCGTGAACGTTCTTTTTCGCAACGGGTTTGCCGCCAGAACACAG
GTAAGTGCCGTGTGTGGTTCCCGCGGGCCTGGCCTCTTTACGGGTTATGGCCCTTGCGTGCCTTGAATTA
CTTCCACCTGGCTGCAGTACGTGATTCTTGATCCCGAGCTTCGGGTTGGAAGTGGGTGGGAGAGTTCGAG
GCCTTGCGCTTAAGGAGCCCCTTCGCCTCGTGCTTGAGTTGAGGCCTGGCCTGGGCGCTGGGGCCGCCGC
GTGCGAATCTGGTGGCACCTTCGCGCCTGTCTCGCTGCTTTCGATAAGTCTCTAGCCATTTAAAATTTTT
GATGACCTGCTGCGACGCTTTTTTTCTGGCAAGATAGTCTTGTAAATGCGGGCCAAGATCTGCACACTGG
TATTTCGGTTTTTGGGGCCGCGGGCGGCGACGGGGCCCGTGCGTCCCAGCGCACATGTTCGGCGAGGCGG
GGCCTGCGAGCGCGGCCACCGAGAATCGGACGGGGGTAGTCTCAAGCTGGCCGGCCTGCTCTGGTGCCTG
GCCTCGCGCCGCCGTGTATCGCCCCGCCCTGGGCGGCAAGGCTGGCCCGGTCGGCACCAGTTGCGTGAGC
GGAAAGATGGCCGCTTCCCGGCCCTGCTGCAGGGAGCTCAAAATGGAGGACGCGGCGCTCGGGAGAGCGG
GCGGGTGAGTCACCCACACAAAGGAAAAGGGCCTTTCCGTCCTCAGCCGTCGCTTCATGTGACTCCACGG
AGTACCGGGCGCCGTCCAGGCACCTCGATTAGTTCTCGAGCTTTTGGAGTACGTCGTCTTTAGGTTGGGG
GGAGGGGTTTTATGCGATGGAGTTTCCCCACACTGAGTGGGTGGAGACTGAAGTTAGGCCAGCTTGGCAC
TTGATGTAATTCTCCTTGGAATTTGCCCTTTTTGAGTTTGGATCTTGGTTCATTCTCAAGCCTCAGACAG
TGGTTCAAAGTTTTTTTCTTCCATTTCAGGTGTCGTGAGGCTAGCACCGCCACCATGCCTCGAACTAAAC
AAATTCATCCCAGAAATCTAAGAGACAAAATTGAAGAAGCACAAAAAGAACTTAATGGGGCAGAAGTTTC
AAAAAAAGAAATCTTACAGGCTGGTGTTAAAGGAACTTCGGAATCCCTTAAAGGTGTGAAACGCAAAAAG
ATCGTAGCTGAGAATCACCTGAAAAAAATACCAAAATCCCCACTGAGAAATCCTCTTCAGGCAAAACATA
AACAAAATACAGAAGAGTCATCTTTCGCCGTTCTTCATAGTGCTTCGGAGTCTCACAAGAAACAGAATTA
TATTCCTGTAAAAAATGGGAAGCAGTTTACCAAACAAAATGGAGAAACACCTGGAATAATTGCTGAAGCC
TCAAAATCTGAAGAATCTGTCTCCCCAAAGAAGCCCTTGTTTCTGCAGCAACCATCTGAACTGCGTAGAT
GGAGATCCGAAGGCGCTGATCCTGCCAAATTCAGTGACCTCGATGAACAATGTGACTCAAGTTCCTTGTC
AAGTAAAACCAGGACTGACAATAGCGAATGCATCTCTTCTCATTGTGGCACTACGTCCCCCTCCTATACA
AACACTGCATTCGATGTCTTACTGAAAGCAATGGAGCCAGAACTGAGCACCTTGTCACAAAAGGGCTCAC
CTTGTGCAATTAAGACAGAAAAACTGAGGCCAAATAAAACTGCACGTTCCCCTCCCAAATTAAAAAACAG
TTCAATGGATGCCCCAAATCAGACTTCACAGGAATTGGTTGCTGAATCACAGTCTTCTTGTACCTCATAC
ACAGTCCATATGTCTGCTGCTCAGAAGAATGAGCAAGGGGCAATGCAGTCAGCTTCTCATTTGTATCATC
AACATGAACACTTTGTTCCCAAATCCAACCAACATAATCAACAGCTTCCGGGGTGTTCAGGTTTCACAGG
ATCACTGACAAATCTGCAAAATCAAGAGAATGCCAAACTTGAACAGGTTTATAATATAGCAGTGACATCA
TCTGTAGGCCTAACTTCACCTTCCAGTAGATCTCAGGTTACTCCTCAAAACCAGCAAATGGATTCTGCTT
CACCTTTGTCAATAAGTCCGGCTAATTCTACACAGTCGCCCCCCATGCCAATCTATAATTCAACTCATGT
TGCCTCTGTTGTTAATCAAAGCGTAGAGCAAATGTGCAATCTTCTTCTGAAAGATCAGAAGCCAAAAAAA
CAAGGAAAATATATTTGTGAGTATTGCAATAGAGCATGTGCAAAGCCTAGTGTGCTTTTAAAGCATATCC
GCTCCCACACTGGAGAGCGACCCTATCCCTGTGTGACTTGTGGATTTTCATTTAAGACTAAAAGTAATCT
GTATAAGCACAAGAAATCCCACGCACATACTATCAAACTGGGTCTTGTCTTGCAACCAGATGCTGGTGGC
TTGTTCTTGTCCCACGAGTCCCCCAAAGCACTTAGTATTCATTCAGACGTAGAAGACAGTGGGGAGAGCG
AGGAGGAAGGCGCCACTGATGAGAGACAGCATGACCTGGGCGCCATGGAGCTGCAGCCTGTGCACATAAT
AAAGAGGATGTCAAATGCTGAAACTTTACTAAAATCAAGCTTCACTCCAAGCAGTCCAGAAAATGTGATA
GGTGACTTTTTGCTACAGGACAGATCTGCAGAATCACAAGCTGTGACAGAGTTACCGAAAGTTGTGGTCC
ACCATGTCACTGTGTCCCCCTTAAGAACTGACAGTCCAAAGGCCATGGATCCCAAGCCTGAACTTTCTAG
TGCACAAAAGCAGAAGGACCTTCAGGTGACAAACGTACAGCCACTTTCAGCCAACATGTCCCAGGGTGGA
GTCTCCAGGTTGGAGACTAATGAGAATTCCCACCAGAAAGGCGACATGAATCCACTGGAAGGAAAGCAAG
ACTCTCACGTAGGAACGGTACACGCCCAGCTACAAAGGCAGCAGGCTACCGATTACTCCCAAGAGCAGCA
AGGAAAGCTCCTGAGTCCTCGAAGTTTAGGAAGTACGGATTCTGGTTACTTTTCACGTTCTGAAAGTGCC
GATCAAACAGTGAGTCCACCAACTCCCTTTGCCAGAAGGTTACCCAGCACAGAACAAGACTCTGGAAGGA
GTAACGGACCCTCTGCAGCTCTTGTCACCACGTCAACACCCTCTGCTTTGCCCACAGGGGAAAAGGCATT
GCTTTTACCAGGTCAGATGCGCCCACCTTTGGCCACAAAAACACTTGAGGAGCGGATATCGAAGCTTATC
TCAGACAATGAAGCTTTGGTAGATGACAAGCAACTGGATAGTGTGAAGCCGCGGAGAACCTCACTGTCAA
GACGAGGAAGCATTGATTCCCCCAAATCATACATATTTAAAGATTCTTTCCAGTTTGATTTAAAACCAGT
GGGACGGAGAACAAGTTCAAGCTCTGATATACCGAAGTCACCTTTCACCCCTACTGAAAAATCAAAGCAA
GTGTTTCTTCTGTCTGTACCTTCACTTGACTGTTTACCTATCACAAGAAGTAATTCCATGCCGACCACAG
GTTATTCAGCAGTACCTGCAAATATAATACCTCCTCCTCATCCACTAAGAGGAAGTCAGTCATTTGATGA
CAAAATTGGCGCTTTCTATGATGATGTCTTTGTATCGGGACCTAACGCTCCTGTGCCCCAGAGTGGGCAT
CCCCGTACACTTGTGAGACAAGCAGCCATAGAAGACTCTTCAGCAAATGAAAGTCATGTTCTTGGTACTG
GACAGTCCCTGGATGAGAGCCACCAAGGATGCCATGCTGCTGGTGAAGCCATGTCAGTGAGGAGCAAGGC
ACTGGCACAAGGCCCACATATAGAAAAAAAGAAGTCTCATCAAGGGCGAGGGACAATGTTTGAGTGTGAA
ACTTGTAGAAACAGGTATAGGAAACTGGAAAATTTTGAAAATCATAAGAAATTTTACTGTTCTGAGTTAC
ATGGACCAAAAACAAAGGTAGCCATGAGAGAACCTGAGCACAGCCCTGTGCCCGGCGGTCTGCAGCCTCA
GATTCTACACTACAGAGTCGCTGGGTCCTCCGGCATCTGGGAACAGACGCCCCAGATAAGAAAAAGGAGG
AAAATGAAAAGTGTTGGGGATGATGAAGAACTTCAGCAAAATGAAAGTGGAACATCTCCAAAAAGTTCTG
AAGGCCTTCAGTTTCAGAATGCTCTGGGCTGTAATCCCAGTTTGCCTAAACATAATGTTACCATAAGAAG
TGACCAGCAGCATAAAAATATACAGTTGCAAAACTCCCATATTCACCTTGTTGCCAGGGGCCCTGAGCAG
ACCATGGATCCCAAGCTGTCGACCATCATGGAACAACAGATAAGTTCAGCAGCCCAGGACAAGATAGAAC
TGCAGAGACACGGAACTGGAATCTCTGTCATCCAGCACACCAACTCCCTGAGCAGGCCCAACTCATTTGA
CAAGCCTGAGCCTTTTGAAAGAGCCTCCCCAGTTTCTTTCCAGGAGCTGAATAGAACGGGGAAGTCCGGG
TCTCTAAAAGTGATAGGAATCTCCCAAGAGGAAAGTCACCCTTCTCGGGACGGGTCTCATCCTCACCAGC
TTGCACTATCAGACGCTCTCAGAGGAGAACTTCAGGAAAGCTCCAGAAAGAGTCCAAGTGAACGACATGT
GTTAGGACAGCCCTCAAGACTTGTCCGGCAGCACAACATCCAAGTTCCAGAGATTTTGGTCACAGAAGAA
CCAGATCGAGACCTGGAAGCTCAATGCCATGATCAAGAAAAGTCAGAGAAGTTCAGTTGGCCCCAGCGTA
GTGAAACCTTGTCAAAATTGCCAACAGAGAAACTGCCACCCAAAAAGAAAAGGCTCCGTCTGGCTGAGAT
AGAACATTCCTCAACAGAATCGAGCTTTGATTCCACTCTCTCCAGGAGTCTAAGTAGGGAGAGCAGTTTA
TCTCACACTTCAAGTTTCTCAGCCTCTTTAGACATAGAGGACGTTTCTAAAACGGAGGCTTCCCCCAAAA
TCGATTTTCTAAATAAAGCCGAGTTTCTTATGATTCCAGCTGGCTTGAATACTCTGAATGTTCCTGGATG
TCACCGGGAAATGAGGCGTACTGCATCAGAACAGATTAATTGCACGCAAACGTCAATGGAGGTCTCTGAT
CTCAGAAGCAAATCATTCGATTGTGGAAGCATCACCCCACCCCAGACAACACCACTTACTGAATTGCAGC
CTCCATCTTCACCTTCTCGAGTGGGAGTGACTGGGCATGTGCCTCTCTTAGAAAGAAGGAGAGGCCCACT
GGTACGGCAAATATCTTTAAACATAGCCCCAGATAGTCATCTGTCTCCTGTACACCCAACATCTTTCCAA
AATACTGCTCTTCCCAGTGTGAATGCAGTGCCATATCAGGGGCCTCAGCTCACTAGTACATCTTTAGCTG
AGTTTTCTGCAAATACTTTGCACTCTCAGACTCAGGTTAAGGATCTGCAGGCAGAAACATCAAACTCCAG
CTCTACCAACGTTTTTCCTGTTCAACAGCTCTGTGATATCAATTTGTTAAATCAAATCCATGCACCGCCT
AGCCACCAGAGCACACAGCTATCTCTGCAAGTGTCTACGCAGGGTAGCAAGCCAGATAAAAATTCTGTTT
TATCTGGGTCTTCTAAAAGTGAGGATTGCTTTGCTCCCAAATACCAATTGCATTGTCAGGTTTTCACTTC
AGGCCCATCTTGCTCTTCTAATCCTGTGCATTCTTTGCCAAATCAAGTTATTTCAGATCCAGTTGGAACA
GATCATTGTGTGACATCAGCAACATTACCAACCAAATTAATTGACAGCATGTCTAATTCGCATCCTCTGC
TACCACCAGAGCTCAGGCCCCTTGGAAGTCAGGTGCAGAAGGTGCCATCATCATTCATGCTGCCCATACG
CCTGCAGAGTAGTGTTCCTGCTTACTGTTTTGCTACACTCACATCCCTGCCACAAATACTAGTGACCCAA
GATCTGCCCAATCAGCCAATTTGCCAGACTAATCATAGTGTAGTGCCAATCAGTGAAGAACAAAATTCTG
TGCCAACATTACAAAAAGGTCATCAGAATGCTTTGCCAAACCCAGAGAAGGAATTTCTATGTGAAAATGT
TTTTTCAGAGATGAGCCAAAATTCTTCTCTATCAGAATCCTTGCCCATAACTCAGAAAATATCTGTTGGT
CGACTTTCCCCTCAACAAGAATCTTCAGCTTCGAGTAAAAGGATGCTTTCCCCAGCAAATAGTTTAGACA
TTGCCATGGAAAAGCACCAGAAGCGGGCCAAAGATGAAAATGGAGCTGTTTGTGCAACAGACGTGAGACC
TTTAGAGGCTTTGAGTTCGAGAGTTAATGAAGCTAGTAAACAGAAGAAGCCTATTTTAGTGAGACAGGTT
TGTACTACAGAGCCCCTGGACGGTGTGATGTTGGAAAAGGATGTTTTTTCTCAACCTGAAATTAGTAATG
AGGCTGTTAATTTGACAAATGTTTTACCAGCTGATAATTCATCAACAGGATGCTCTAAATTTGTCGTTAT
AGAACCTATAAGTGAATTGCAGGAATTTGAAAACATCAAGTCATCCACATCATTAACTCTTACAGTTCGA
AGTTCACCTGCTCCTTCAGAAAATACTCATATTTCTCCTTTGAAATGTACAGACAATAACCAAGAAAGGA
AGTCTCCAGGGGTTAAAAATCAAGGTGACAAAGTGAACATCCAAGAGCAAAGTCAACAGCCAGTCACTTC
TCTTTCATTGTTTAACATCAAGGACACCCAGCAGCTGGCTTTCCCTAGCCTGAAAACTACAACCAACTTT
ACATGGTGTTATCTCTTAAGGCAGAAGTCGTTGCATTTGCCTCAGAAGGACCAGAAAACTTCAGCCTATA
CTGATTGGACAGTAAGCGCCAGTAATCCAAATCCACTCGGTTTGCCCACAAAAGTTGCACTTGCTCTCCT
TAATTCAAAACAGAACACTGGAAAATCACTATACTGTCAAGCAATAACTACCCATTCCAAGTCAGACTTA
TTGGTCTATTCAAGCAAGTGGAAAAGCAGCTTAAGCAAGAGAGCATTAGGTAATCAAAAGTCCACAGTAG
TTGAATTCAGCAATAAAGATGCCTCTGAAATTAACAGTGAGCAAGATAAAGAAAATTCCTTAATCAAAAG
TGAACCAAGAAGAATTAAAATATTTGATGGAGGATATAAGTCAAATGAAGAGTATGTATATGTCCGAGGC
AGGGGAAGAGGAAAATACATTTGTGAAGAATGTGGAATACGTTGTAAGAAACCTAGCATGTTAAAGAAAC
ACATACGAACCCATACAGATGTCCGCCCCTACCACTGCACTTACTGTAACTTCTCCTTTAAGACTAAAGG
AAATCTGACAAAACACATGAAGTCCAAGGCACATAGCAAGAAATGTGTGGATTTAGGCGTCTCAGTAGGT
TTAATAGATGAACAGGATACAGAAGAATCAGATGAAAAACAGAGATTCAGTTATGAGCGATCTGGATATG
ATCTTGAAGAATCTGATGGCCCAGATGAGGATGACAATGAAAATGAAGACGATGATGAGGACAGCCAGGC
TGAATCAGTCCTGTCAGCCACACCCTCAGTCACAGCTAGCCCGCAGCACCTTCCATCTAGAAGTAGCCTT
CAGGACCCTGTGAGTACTGACGAGGATGTCAGGATCACCGATTGCTTTTCTGGGGTACACACGGACCCAA
TGGACGTTCTGCCCAGGGCGCTGCTCACCAGAATGACTGTCCTGAGCACAGCACAGTCTGACTACAATAG
GAAGACACTCTCTCCGGGGAAGGCCAGGCAGCGTGCTGCGAGAGATGAAAACGACACAATTCCGTCTGTA
GACACTTCCAGGTCCCCGTGTCATCAGATGTCTGTGGACTACCCTGAGTCAGAAGAAATTCTGAGAAGTT
CTATGGCAGGAAAAGCTGTTGCTATAACACAGAGCCCATCATCTGTAAGACTTCCTCCTGCTGCAGCTGA
GCACAGCCCCCAGACAGCAGCGGGGATGCCTTCTGTGGCCTCACCACATCCTGACCCTCAAGAACAGAAG
CAGCAAATAACTCTACAGCCGACTCCAGGCTTGCCTTCTCCCCACACTCATTTGTTTAGCCACCTTCCTT
TGCATTCCCAGCAGCAATCGAGGACACCTTATAATATGGTTCCAGTTGGGGGGATCCATGTGGTACCTGC
TGGCCTCACATACTCCACGTTTGTGCCCCTTCAGGCTGGACCAGTGCAGCTCACGATCCCTGCTGTCAGT
GTCGTTCACAGAACTTTGGGTACTCATAGGAATACGGTCACAGAAGTGTCTGGCACTACAAACCCTGCTG
GAGTGGCTGAATTAAGCAGTGTTGTGCCATGTATTCCTATCGGCCAAATCCGCGTGCCAGGCCTTCAGAA
CCTAAGTACCCCAGGCTTGCAGTCACTCCCCTCGTTAAGCATGGAAACCGTCAATATTGTAGGCCTAGCC
AATACAAATATGGCCCCACAAGTCCATCCACCAGGACTGGCTCTGAATGCTGTCGGACTGCAGGTTCTGA
CTGCAAACCCTTCATCACAAAGCAGCCCCGCCCCTCAGGCACACATTCCAGGTCTCCAGATCTTGAACAT
AGCATTGCCCACCTTAATCCCCTCAGTCAGTCAAGTAGCCGTTGATGCACAGGGAGCTCCAGAAATGCCA
GCTTCCCAAAGCAAAGCATGCGAGACACAACCCAAGCAGACTTCTGTAGCCAGCGCAAACCAGGTCAGCA
GGACCGAGTCTCCTCAGGGGTTACCTACAGTCCAGCGGGAAAATGCAAAAAAAGTTCTGAATCCACCTGC
CCCTGCAGGTGACCATGCAAGGCTTGATGGCCTGAGTAAAATGGACACAGAGAAGGCTGCCTCGGCAAAT
CACGTGAAGCCCAAGCCTGAACTCACTTCCATACAGGGCCAACCAGCGTCCACGTCACAACCTCTGCTGA
AGGCACATTCTGAAGTTTTTACAAAGCCCTCAGGCCAGCAGACTCTCTCTCCAGACAGACAGGTTCCCAG
GCCCACAGCACTACCGCGGAGGCAGCCCACTGTGCACTTCAGCGACGTGAGCAGCGATGATGACGAGGAC
AGGCTTGTGATAGCAACCTAGTAATGAACTAGTCCGTAACTTGAAAGTATTTCGATTTCTTGGCTTTATA
TATCTTGTGGAAAGGACGATCTGCATACATTACGGTGTTGTACACGCGTTAAGTCGACAATCAACCTCTG
GATTACAAAATTTGTGAAAGATTGACTGGTATTCTTAACTATGTTGCTCCTTTTACGCTATGTGGATACG
CTGCTTTAATGCCTTTGTATCATGCTATTGCTTCCCGTATGGCTTTCATTTTCTCCTCCTTGTATAAATC
CTGGTTGCTGTCTCTTTATGAGGAGTTGTGGCCCGTTGTCAGGCAACGTGGCGTGGTGTGCACTGTGTTT
GCTGACGCAACCCCCACTGGTTGGGGCATTGCCACCACCTGTCAGCTCCTTTCCGGGACTTTCGCTTTCC
CCCTCCCTATTGCCACGGCGGAACTCATCGCCGCCTGCCTTGCCCGCTGCTGGACAGGGGCTCGGCTGTT
GGGCACTGACAATTCCGTGGTGTTGTCGGGGAAATCATCGTCCTTTCCTTGGCTGCTCGCCTGTGTTGCC
ACCTGGATTCTGCGCGGGACGTCCTTCTGCTACGTCCCTTCGGCCCTCAATCCAGCGGACCTTCCTTCCC
GCGGCCTGCTGCCGGCTCTGCGGCCTCTTCCGCGTCTTCGCCTTCGCCCTCAGACGAGTCGGATCTCCCT
TTGGGCCGCCTCCCCGCGTCGACTTTAAGACCAATGACTTACAAGGCAGCTGTAGATCTTAGCCACTTTT
TAAAAGAAAAGGGGGGACTGGAAGGGCTAATTCACTCCCAACGAAGACAAGATCTGCTTTTTGCTTGTAC
TGGGTCTCTCTGGTTAGACCAGATCTGAGCCTGGGAGCTCTCTGGCTAACTAGGGAACCCACTGCTTAAG
CCTCAATAAAGCTTGCCTTGAGTGCTTCAAGTAGTGTGTGCCCGTCTGTTGTGTGACTCTGGTAACTAGA
GATCCCTCAGACCCTTTTAGTCAGTGTGGAAAATCTCTAGCAGTACGTATAGTAGTTCATGTCATCTTAT
TATTCAGTATTTATAACTTGCAAAGAAATGAATATCAGAGAGTGAGAGGAACTTGTTTATTGCAGCTTAT
AATGGTTACAAATAAAGCAATAGCATCACAAATTTCACAAATAAAGCATTTTTTTCACTGCATTCTAGTT
GTGGTTTGTCCAAACTCATCAATGTATCTTATCATGTCTGGCTCTAGCTATCCCGCCCCTAACTCCGCCC
ATCCCGCCCCTAACTCCGCCCAGTTCCGCCCATTCTCCGCCCCATGGCTGACTAATTTTTTTTATTTATG
CAGAGGCCGAGGCCGCCTCGGCCTCTGAGCTATTCCAGAAGTAGTGAGGAGGCTTTTTTGGAGGCCTAGG
GACGTACCCAATTCGCCCTATAGTGAGTCGTATTACGCGCGCTCACTGGCCGTCGTTTTACAACGTCGTG
ACTGGGAAAACCCTGGCGTTACCCAACTTAATCGCCTTGCAGCACATCCCCCTTTCGCCAGCTGGCGTAA
TAGCGAAGAGGCCCGCACCGATCGCCCTTCCCAACAGTTGCGCAGCCTGAATGGCGAATGGG
[124 nt withheld, positions 13853-13976]
C
[91 nt withheld, positions 13978-14068]
A
[49 nt withheld, positions 14070-14118]
CCTTTGACGTTGGAGTCCACGTTCTTT
[37 nt withheld, positions 14146-14182]
ACCCTATCTCGGTCTATTCTTTTGATTTATAAGGGATTTTGCCGATTTCGGCCTATTGGTTAAAAAATGA
GCTGATTTAACAAAAATTTAACGCGAATTTTAACAAAATATTAACGCTTACAATTTAGGTGGCACTTTTC
GGGGAAATGTGCGCGGAACCCCTATTTGTTTATTTTTCTAAATACATTCAAATATGTATCCGCTCATGAG
ACAATAACCCTGATAAATGCTTCAATAATATTGAAAAAGGAAGAGTATGAGTATTCAACATTTCCGTGTC
GCCCTTATTCCCTTTTTTGCGGCATTTTGCCTTCCTGTTTTTGCTCACCCAGAAACGCTGGTGAAAGTAA
AAGATGCTGAAGATCAGTTGGGTGCACGAGTGGGTTACATCGAACTGGATCTCAACAGCGGTAAGATCCT
TGAGAGTTTTCGCCCCGAAGAACGTTTTCCAATGATGAGCACTTTTAAAGTTCTGCTATGTGGCGCGGTA
TTATCCCGTATTGACGCCGGGCAAGAGCAACTCGGTCGCCGCATACACTATTCTCAGAATGACTTGGTTG
AGTACTCACCAGTCACAGAAAAGCATCTTACGGATGGCATGACAGTAAGAGAATTATGCAGTGCTGCCAT
AACCATGAGTGATAACACTGCGGCCAACTTACTTCTGACAACGATCGGAGGACCGAAGGAGCTAACCGCT
TTTTTGCACAACATGGGGGATCATGTAACTCGCCTTGATCGTTGGGAACCGGAGCTGAATGAAGCCATAC
CAAACGACGAGCGTGACACCACGATGCCTGTAGCAATGGCAACAACGTTGCGCAAACTATTAACTGGCGA
ACTACTTACTCTAGCTTCCCGGCAACAATTAATAGACTGGATGGAGGCGGATAAAGTTGCAGGACCACTT
CTGCGCTCGGCCCTTCCGGCTGGCTGGTTTATTGCTGATAAATCTGGAGCCGGTGAGCGTGGGTCTCGCG
GTATCATTGCAGCACTGGGGCCAGATGGTAAGCCCTCCCGTATCGTAGTTATCTACACGACGGGGAGTCA
GGCAACTATGGATGAACGAAATAGACAGATCGCTGAGATAGGTGCCTCACTGATTAAGCATTGGTAACTG
TCAGACCAAGTTTACTCATATATACTTTAGATTGATTTAAAACTTCATTTTTAATTTAAAAGGATCTAGG
TGAAGATCCTTTTTGATAATCTCATGACCAAAATCCCTTAACGTGAGTTTTCGTTCCACTGAGCGTCAGA
CCCCGTAGAAAAGATCAAAGGATCTTCTTGAGATCCTTTTTTTCTGCGCGTAATCTGCTGCTTGCAAACA
AAAAAACCACCGCTACCAGCGGTGGTTTGTTTGCCGGATCAAGAGCTACCAACTCTTTTTCCGAAGGTAA
CTGGCTTCAGCAGAGCGCAGATACCAAATACTGTTCTTCTAGTGTAGCCGTAGTTAGGCCACCACTTCAA
GAACTCTGTAGCACCGCCTACATACCTCGCTCTGCTAATCCTGTTACCAGTGGCTGCTGCCAGTGGCGAT
AAGTCGTGTCTTACCGGGTTGGACTCAAGACGATAGTTACCGGATAAGGCGCAGCGGTCGGGCTGAACGG
GGGGTTCGTGCACACAGCCCAGCTTGGAGCGAACGACCTACACCGAACTGAGATACCTACAGCGTGAGCT
ATGAGAAAGCGCCACGCTTCCCGAAGGGAGAAAGGCGGACAGGTATCCGGTAAGCGGCAGGGTCGGAACA
GGAGAGCGCACGAGGGAGCTTCCAGGGGGAAACGCCTGGTATCTTTATAGTCCTGTCGGGTTTCGCCACC
TCTGACTTGAGCGTCGATTTTTGTGATGCTCGTCAGGGGGGCGGAGCCTATGGAAAAACGCCAGCAACGC
GGCCTTTTTACGGTTCCTGGCCTTTTGCTGGCCTTTTGCTCACATGTTCTTTCCTGCGTTATCCCCTGAT
TCTGTGGATAACCGTATTACCGCCTTTGAGTGAGCTGATACCGCTCGCCGCAGCCGAACGACCGAGCGCA
GCGAGTCAGTGAGCGAGGAAGCGGAAGAGCGCCCAATACGCAAACCGCCTCTCCCCGCGCGTTGGCCGAT
TCATTAATGCAGCTGGCACGACAGGTTTCCCGACTGGAAAGCGGGCAGTGAGCGCAACGCAATTAATGTG
AGTTAGCTCACTCATTAGGCACCCCAGGCTTTACACTTTATGCTTCCGGCTCGTATGTTGTGTGGAATTG
TGAGCGGATAACAATTTCACACAGGAAACAGCTATGACCATGATTACGCCAAGCGCGCAATTAACCCTCA
CTAAAGGGAACAAAAGCTGGAGCTGCAAGC
Features (pLannotate 1.2.2; 31 found; start..end, strand, type, name):
      5..231     +  promoter       RSV promoter: Rous sarcoma virus enhancer/promoter
    232..412     +  LTR            5' LTR (truncated): truncated 5' long terminal repeat (LTR) from HIV-1
    459..584     +  misc_feature   HIV-1 Ψ: packaging signal of human immunodeficiency virus type 1
    568..931     +  CDS            HIV-1 gag (fragment): gag protein from human immunodeficiency virus 1; gag
   1077..1310    +  misc_feature   RRE: The Rev response element (RRE) of HIV-1 allows for Rev-dependent mRNA export from the nucleus to the cytoplasm.
   1687..1713    +  CDS            Rev (fragment): human immunodeficiency virus 1 (HIV-1) Rev protein; rev; enhances nuclear export of unspliced and incompletely spliced viral mRNAs
   1720..1743    +  promoter       SV40 promoter (fragment): SV40 early promoter
   1744..1815    +  promoter       SV40 promoter (fragment): SV40 enhancer and early promoter
   1839..1974    +  rep_origin     SV40 ori: SV40 origin of replication
   2020..2616    +  CDS            PuroR (fragment): puromycin N-acetyltransferase; pac from Streptomyces; confers resistance to puromycin
   2665..2782    +  misc_feature   cPPT/CTS: central polypurine tract and central termination sequence of HIV-1
   2847..2913    +  CDS            small t antigen (fragment): SV40 (simian virus 40) small t antigen
   2920..4098    +  promoter       EF-1α promoter: strong constitutive promoter for human elongation factor EF-1α
   4115..12268   +  CDS            HIVEP1: ZEP1_HUMAN - Also known as ZNF40. Experimental evidence at protein level: Swiss-Prot protein existence level 1. This protein specifically binds to the DNA sequence 5'- GGGACTTTCC-3' which is found in the enhancer elements of numerous viral promoters such as those of SV40, CMV, or HIV-1. In addition, related sequences are found in the enhancer elements of a number of cellular promoters, including those of the class I MHC, interleukin-2 receptor, and interferon-beta genes. It may act in T-cell activation. Involved in activating HIV-1 gene expression. Isoform 2 and isoform 3 also bind to the IPCS
  12284..12337   +  promoter       U6 promoter (fragment): RNA polymerase III promoter for human U6 snRNA
  12379..12967   +  misc_feature   WPRE: woodchuck hepatitis virus posttranscriptional regulatory element
  13018..13037   +  misc_feature   cPPT/CTS (fragment): central polypurine tract and central termination sequence of HIV-1
  13039..13272   +  LTR            3' LTR (ΔU3): self-inactivating 3' long terminal repeat (LTR) from HIV-1
  13350..13471   +  polyA_signal   SV40 poly(A) signal: SV40 polyadenylation signal
  13511..13646   +  rep_origin     SV40 ori: SV40 origin of replication
  13667..13685   -  promoter       T7 promoter: promoter for bacteriophage T7 RNA polymerase
  13693..13848   +  CDS            lacZα (fragment): LacZα fragment of β-galactosidase; lacZ fragment
  13853..14281   +  rep_origin     f1 ori (sequence partly withheld): f1 bacteriophage origin of replication; arrow indicates direction of (+) strand synthesis
  14334..14438   +  promoter       AmpR promoter: bla
  14439..15299   +  CDS            AmpR: β-lactamase; bla; confers resistance to ampicillin, carbenicillin, and related antibiotics
  15470..16058   +  rep_origin     ori: high-copy-number ColE1/pMB1/pBR322/pUC origin of replication
  16241..16333   +  CDS            lacI (fragment): lac repressor; lacI; The lac repressor binds to the lac operator to inhibit transcription in E. coli. This inhibition can be relieved by adding lactose or isopropyl-β-D-thiogalactopyranoside (IPTG).
  16346..16367   +  protein_bind   CAP binding site: CAP binding activates transcription in the presence of cAMP. E. coli catabolite activator protein
  16382..16412   +  promoter       lac promoter: promoter for the E. coli lac operon
  16416..16438   +  protein_bind   lac operator (fragment): The lac repressor binds to the lac operator to inhibit transcription in E. coli. This inhibition can be relieved by adding lactose or isopropyl-β-D-thiogalactopyranoside (IPTG). lac repressor encoded by lacI
  16481..16499   +  promoter       T3 promoter: promoter for bacteriophage T3 RNA polymerase
