[The description below was written by a language model from this plasmid's Addgene catalogue record and pLannotate feature annotations shown in this document.]
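Description:
TFORF0751 is a third-generation-style, self-inactivating lentiviral expression plasmid built on the pLX_TRC317 backbone, carrying the human transcription factor HIVEP1 (also known as ZNF40, Schnurri-1 or PRDII-BF1) as a synthesized open reading frame. It belongs to a barcoded transcription factor ORF collection in which each construct carries a unique 24-bp barcode, so that the overexpressed factor can be identified in pooled screens; the barcode is not annotated as a separate feature in the table. In bacteria the plasmid replicates from a high-copy ColE1/pUC-type origin and is selected with ampicillin through the bla gene. An f1 origin and remnants of a lacZα/lac promoter cloning region flanked by T7 and T3 promoters are also present in the backbone.

The viral portion begins with an RSV promoter fused to a truncated HIV-1 5' LTR, which drives production of the genomic RNA in packaging cells. It is followed by the Ψ packaging signal with a gag fragment, the Rev response element for nuclear export, and a cPPT/CTS element that aids nuclear import. Within this transfer cassette, an SV40 early promoter drives puromycin N-acetyltransferase for selecting transduced mammalian cells, and the EF-1α promoter drives strong constitutive expression of the roughly 8.2 kb HIVEP1 coding sequence. A WPRE downstream of the ORF enhances transcript stability and expression, and the ΔU3 3' LTR inactivates the viral promoter after integration. At about 16.5 kb the plasmid is large, and the depositor warns of possible recombination during propagation. It is intended for stable overexpression of HIVEP1, individually or in pooled screens of directed differentiation.
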