Addgene plasmid #143729: TFORF0751
Purpose: Lentiviral vector for overexpressing transcription factor ORFs with unique 24-bp barcodes. Barcodes facilitate identification of transcription factors in pooled screens.
Depositing lab: Feng Zhang. Depositing organization: Broad Institute. Publication: A transcription factor atlas of directed differentiation. Joung J, Ma S, Tay T, Geiger-Schuller KR, Kirchgatterer PC, Verdine VK, Guo B, Arias-Garcia MA, Allen WE, Singh A, Kuksenko O, Abudayyeh OO, Gootenberg JS, Fu Z, Macrae RK, Buenrostro JD, Regev A, Zhang F. Cell. 2023 Jan 5;186(1):209-229.e26. doi: 10.1016/j.cell.2022.11.026. PubMed 36608654.
Backbone
  Vector backbone: pLX_TRC317
  Backbone manufacturer: Broad Institute Genetic Perturbation Platform
  Backbone size w/o insert (bp): 8264
  Vector type: Mammalian Expression, Lentiviral
  Selectable markers: Puromycin
Growth in bacteria
  Bacterial resistance: Ampicillin, 100 μg/mL
  Growth temperature: 37°C
  Growth strain: NEB Stable
  Copy number: High Copy
Gene/Insert
  Gene/Insert name: HIVEP1
  Species: H. sapiens (human)
  Insert size (bp): 8258
  Entrez Gene: HIVEP1 (a.k.a. CIRIP, CRYBP1, GAAP, MBP-1, PRDII-BF1, Schnurri-1, ZAS1, ZNF40, ZNF40A)
  Promoter: EF1a
  Cloning method: Unknown
  Sequencing primers: 5′ GGGTGGAGACTGAAGTTAGGCCAG; 3′ CACATAGCGTAAAAGGAGCAACATAG
Terms and licenses: Academic/Nonprofit Terms; Industry Terms: Not Available to Industry
Depositor comments: XM_011514551,XM_011514552,NM_002114,XM_011514553,ENST00000379388 . The transcription factor ORF portion of this plasmid was synthesized by Genewiz. Please test multiple small colonies in case of plasmid recombination. To make this collection available in a timely manner, a portion of this collection was not fully sequenced by Addgene. If an Addgene verified full plasmid sequence is not available, please contact us prior to placing an order to request the full sequence.
How to cite: TFORF0751 was a gift from Feng Zhang (Addgene plasmid # 143729 ; http://n2t.net/addgene:143729 ; RRID:Addgene_143729)
