>Addgene plasmid #143729 | TFORF0751 | depositor partial sequence | sequence record 283317 | Insert
ACCGCCACCATGCCTCGAACTAAACAAATTCATCCCAGAAATCTAAGAGACAAAATTGAAGAAGCACAAA
AAGAACTTAATGGGGCAGAAGTTTCAAAAAAAGAAATCTTACAGGCTGGTGTTAAAGGAACTTCGGAATC
CCTTAAAGGTGTGAAACGCAAAAAGATCGTAGCTGAGAATCACCTGAAAAAAATACCAAAATCCCCACTG
AGAAATCCTCTTCAGGCAAAACATAAACAAAATACAGAAGAGTCATCTTTCGCCGTTCTTCATAGTGCTT
CGGAGTCTCACAAGAAACAGAATTATATTCCTGTAAAAAATGGGAAGCAGTTTACCAAACAAAATGGAGA
AACACCTGGAATAATTGCTGAAGCCTCAAAATCTGAAGAATCTGTCTCCCCAAAGAAGCCCTTGTTTCTG
CAGCAACCATCTGAACTGCGTAGATGGAGATCCGAAGGCGCTGATCCTGCCAAATTCAGTGACCTCGATG
AACAATGTGACTCAAGTTCCTTGTCAAGTAAAACCAGGACTGACAATAGCGAATGCATCTCTTCTCATTG
TGGCACTACGTCCCCCTCCTATACAAACACTGCATTCGATGTCTTACTGAAAGCAATGGAGCCAGAACTG
AGCACCTTGTCACAAAAGGGCTCACCTTGTGCAATTAAGACAGAAAAACTGAGGCCAAATAAAACTGCAC
GTTCCCCTCCCAAATTAAAAAACAGTTCAATGGATGCCCCAAATCAGACTTCACAGGAATTGGTTGCTGA
ATCACAGTCTTCTTGTACCTCATACACAGTCCATATGTCTGCTGCTCAGAAGAATGAGCAAGGGGCAATG
CAGTCAGCTTCTCATTTGTATCATCAACATGAACACTTTGTTCCCAAATCCAACCAACATAATCAACAGC
TTCCGGGGTGTTCAGGTTTCACAGGATCACTGACAAATCTGCAAAATCAAGAGAATGCCAAACTTGAACA
GGTTTATAATATAGCAGTGACATCATCTGTAGGCCTAACTTCACCTTCCAGTAGATCTCAGGTTACTCCT
CAAAACCAGCAAATGGATTCTGCTTCACCTTTGTCAATAAGTCCGGCTAATTCTACACAGTCGCCCCCCA
TGCCAATCTATAATTCAACTCATGTTGCCTCTGTTGTTAATCAAAGCGTAGAGCAAATGTGCAATCTTCT
TCTGAAAGATCAGAAGCCAAAAAAACAAGGAAAATATATTTGTGAGTATTGCAATAGAGCATGTGCAAAG
CCTAGTGTGCTTTTAAAGCATATCCGCTCCCACACTGGAGAGCGACCCTATCCCTGTGTGACTTGTGGAT
TTTCATTTAAGACTAAAAGTAATCTGTATAAGCACAAGAAATCCCACGCACATACTATCAAACTGGGTCT
TGTCTTGCAACCAGATGCTGGTGGCTTGTTCTTGTCCCACGAGTCCCCCAAAGCACTTAGTATTCATTCA
GACGTAGAAGACAGTGGGGAGAGCGAGGAGGAAGGCGCCACTGATGAGAGACAGCATGACCTGGGCGCCA
TGGAGCTGCAGCCTGTGCACATAATAAAGAGGATGTCAAATGCTGAAACTTTACTAAAATCAAGCTTCAC
TCCAAGCAGTCCAGAAAATGTGATAGGTGACTTTTTGCTACAGGACAGATCTGCAGAATCACAAGCTGTG
ACAGAGTTACCGAAAGTTGTGGTCCACCATGTCACTGTGTCCCCCTTAAGAACTGACAGTCCAAAGGCCA
TGGATCCCAAGCCTGAACTTTCTAGTGCACAAAAGCAGAAGGACCTTCAGGTGACAAACGTACAGCCACT
TTCAGCCAACATGTCCCAGGGTGGAGTCTCCAGGTTGGAGACTAATGAGAATTCCCACCAGAAAGGCGAC
ATGAATCCACTGGAAGGAAAGCAAGACTCTCACGTAGGAACGGTACACGCCCAGCTACAAAGGCAGCAGG
CTACCGATTACTCCCAAGAGCAGCAAGGAAAGCTCCTGAGTCCTCGAAGTTTAGGAAGTACGGATTCTGG
TTACTTTTCACGTTCTGAAAGTGCCGATCAAACAGTGAGTCCACCAACTCCCTTTGCCAGAAGGTTACCC
AGCACAGAACAAGACTCTGGAAGGAGTAACGGACCCTCTGCAGCTCTTGTCACCACGTCAACACCCTCTG
CTTTGCCCACAGGGGAAAAGGCATTGCTTTTACCAGGTCAGATGCGCCCACCTTTGGCCACAAAAACACT
TGAGGAGCGGATATCGAAGCTTATCTCAGACAATGAAGCTTTGGTAGATGACAAGCAACTGGATAGTGTG
AAGCCGCGGAGAACCTCACTGTCAAGACGAGGAAGCATTGATTCCCCCAAATCATACATATTTAAAGATT
CTTTCCAGTTTGATTTAAAACCAGTGGGACGGAGAACAAGTTCAAGCTCTGATATACCGAAGTCACCTTT
CACCCCTACTGAAAAATCAAAGCAAGTGTTTCTTCTGTCTGTACCTTCACTTGACTGTTTACCTATCACA
AGAAGTAATTCCATGCCGACCACAGGTTATTCAGCAGTACCTGCAAATATAATACCTCCTCCTCATCCAC
TAAGAGGAAGTCAGTCATTTGATGACAAAATTGGCGCTTTCTATGATGATGTCTTTGTATCGGGACCTAA
CGCTCCTGTGCCCCAGAGTGGGCATCCCCGTACACTTGTGAGACAAGCAGCCATAGAAGACTCTTCAGCA
AATGAAAGTCATGTTCTTGGTACTGGACAGTCCCTGGATGAGAGCCACCAAGGATGCCATGCTGCTGGTG
AAGCCATGTCAGTGAGGAGCAAGGCACTGGCACAAGGCCCACATATAGAAAAAAAGAAGTCTCATCAAGG
GCGAGGGACAATGTTTGAGTGTGAAACTTGTAGAAACAGGTATAGGAAACTGGAAAATTTTGAAAATCAT
AAGAAATTTTACTGTTCTGAGTTACATGGACCAAAAACAAAGGTAGCCATGAGAGAACCTGAGCACAGCC
CTGTGCCCGGCGGTCTGCAGCCTCAGATTCTACACTACAGAGTCGCTGGGTCCTCCGGCATCTGGGAACA
GACGCCCCAGATAAGAAAAAGGAGGAAAATGAAAAGTGTTGGGGATGATGAAGAACTTCAGCAAAATGAA
AGTGGAACATCTCCAAAAAGTTCTGAAGGCCTTCAGTTTCAGAATGCTCTGGGCTGTAATCCCAGTTTGC
CTAAACATAATGTTACCATAAGAAGTGACCAGCAGCATAAAAATATACAGTTGCAAAACTCCCATATTCA
CCTTGTTGCCAGGGGCCCTGAGCAGACCATGGATCCCAAGCTGTCGACCATCATGGAACAACAGATAAGT
TCAGCAGCCCAGGACAAGATAGAACTGCAGAGACACGGAACTGGAATCTCTGTCATCCAGCACACCAACT
CCCTGAGCAGGCCCAACTCATTTGACAAGCCTGAGCCTTTTGAAAGAGCCTCCCCAGTTTCTTTCCAGGA
GCTGAATAGAACGGGGAAGTCCGGGTCTCTAAAAGTGATAGGAATCTCCCAAGAGGAAAGTCACCCTTCT
CGGGACGGGTCTCATCCTCACCAGCTTGCACTATCAGACGCTCTCAGAGGAGAACTTCAGGAAAGCTCCA
GAAAGAGTCCAAGTGAACGACATGTGTTAGGACAGCCCTCAAGACTTGTCCGGCAGCACAACATCCAAGT
TCCAGAGATTTTGGTCACAGAAGAACCAGATCGAGACCTGGAAGCTCAATGCCATGATCAAGAAAAGTCA
GAGAAGTTCAGTTGGCCCCAGCGTAGTGAAACCTTGTCAAAATTGCCAACAGAGAAACTGCCACCCAAAA
AGAAAAGGCTCCGTCTGGCTGAGATAGAACATTCCTCAACAGAATCGAGCTTTGATTCCACTCTCTCCAG
GAGTCTAAGTAGGGAGAGCAGTTTATCTCACACTTCAAGTTTCTCAGCCTCTTTAGACATAGAGGACGTT
TCTAAAACGGAGGCTTCCCCCAAAATCGATTTTCTAAATAAAGCCGAGTTTCTTATGATTCCAGCTGGCT
TGAATACTCTGAATGTTCCTGGATGTCACCGGGAAATGAGGCGTACTGCATCAGAACAGATTAATTGCAC
GCAAACGTCAATGGAGGTCTCTGATCTCAGAAGCAAATCATTCGATTGTGGAAGCATCACCCCACCCCAG
ACAACACCACTTACTGAATTGCAGCCTCCATCTTCACCTTCTCGAGTGGGAGTGACTGGGCATGTGCCTC
TCTTAGAAAGAAGGAGAGGCCCACTGGTACGGCAAATATCTTTAAACATAGCCCCAGATAGTCATCTGTC
TCCTGTACACCCAACATCTTTCCAAAATACTGCTCTTCCCAGTGTGAATGCAGTGCCATATCAGGGGCCT
CAGCTCACTAGTACATCTTTAGCTGAGTTTTCTGCAAATACTTTGCACTCTCAGACTCAGGTTAAGGATC
TGCAGGCAGAAACATCAAACTCCAGCTCTACCAACGTTTTTCCTGTTCAACAGCTCTGTGATATCAATTT
GTTAAATCAAATCCATGCACCGCCTAGCCACCAGAGCACACAGCTATCTCTGCAAGTGTCTACGCAGGGT
AGCAAGCCAGATAAAAATTCTGTTTTATCTGGGTCTTCTAAAAGTGAGGATTGCTTTGCTCCCAAATACC
AATTGCATTGTCAGGTTTTCACTTCAGGCCCATCTTGCTCTTCTAATCCTGTGCATTCTTTGCCAAATCA
AGTTATTTCAGATCCAGTTGGAACAGATCATTGTGTGACATCAGCAACATTACCAACCAAATTAATTGAC
AGCATGTCTAATTCGCATCCTCTGCTACCACCAGAGCTCAGGCCCCTTGGAAGTCAGGTGCAGAAGGTGC
CATCATCATTCATGCTGCCCATACGCCTGCAGAGTAGTGTTCCTGCTTACTGTTTTGCTACACTCACATC
CCTGCCACAAATACTAGTGACCCAAGATCTGCCCAATCAGCCAATTTGCCAGACTAATCATAGTGTAGTG
CCAATCAGTGAAGAACAAAATTCTGTGCCAACATTACAAAAAGGTCATCAGAATGCTTTGCCAAACCCAG
AGAAGGAATTTCTATGTGAAAATGTTTTTTCAGAGATGAGCCAAAATTCTTCTCTATCAGAATCCTTGCC
CATAACTCAGAAAATATCTGTTGGTCGACTTTCCCCTCAACAAGAATCTTCAGCTTCGAGTAAAAGGATG
CTTTCCCCAGCAAATAGTTTAGACATTGCCATGGAAAAGCACCAGAAGCGGGCCAAAGATGAAAATGGAG
CTGTTTGTGCAACAGACGTGAGACCTTTAGAGGCTTTGAGTTCGAGAGTTAATGAAGCTAGTAAACAGAA
GAAGCCTATTTTAGTGAGACAGGTTTGTACTACAGAGCCCCTGGACGGTGTGATGTTGGAAAAGGATGTT
TTTTCTCAACCTGAAATTAGTAATGAGGCTGTTAATTTGACAAATGTTTTACCAGCTGATAATTCATCAA
CAGGATGCTCTAAATTTGTCGTTATAGAACCTATAAGTGAATTGCAGGAATTTGAAAACATCAAGTCATC
CACATCATTAACTCTTACAGTTCGAAGTTCACCTGCTCCTTCAGAAAATACTCATATTTCTCCTTTGAAA
TGTACAGACAATAACCAAGAAAGGAAGTCTCCAGGGGTTAAAAATCAAGGTGACAAAGTGAACATCCAAG
AGCAAAGTCAACAGCCAGTCACTTCTCTTTCATTGTTTAACATCAAGGACACCCAGCAGCTGGCTTTCCC
TAGCCTGAAAACTACAACCAACTTTACATGGTGTTATCTCTTAAGGCAGAAGTCGTTGCATTTGCCTCAG
AAGGACCAGAAAACTTCAGCCTATACTGATTGGACAGTAAGCGCCAGTAATCCAAATCCACTCGGTTTGC
CCACAAAAGTTGCACTTGCTCTCCTTAATTCAAAACAGAACACTGGAAAATCACTATACTGTCAAGCAAT
AACTACCCATTCCAAGTCAGACTTATTGGTCTATTCAAGCAAGTGGAAAAGCAGCTTAAGCAAGAGAGCA
TTAGGTAATCAAAAGTCCACAGTAGTTGAATTCAGCAATAAAGATGCCTCTGAAATTAACAGTGAGCAAG
ATAAAGAAAATTCCTTAATCAAAAGTGAACCAAGAAGAATTAAAATATTTGATGGAGGATATAAGTCAAA
TGAAGAGTATGTATATGTCCGAGGCAGGGGAAGAGGAAAATACATTTGTGAAGAATGTGGAATACGTTGT
AAGAAACCTAGCATGTTAAAGAAACACATACGAACCCATACAGATGTCCGCCCCTACCACTGCACTTACT
GTAACTTCTCCTTTAAGACTAAAGGAAATCTGACAAAACACATGAAGTCCAAGGCACATAGCAAGAAATG
TGTGGATTTAGGCGTCTCAGTAGGTTTAATAGATGAACAGGATACAGAAGAATCAGATGAAAAACAGAGA
TTCAGTTATGAGCGATCTGGATATGATCTTGAAGAATCTGATGGCCCAGATGAGGATGACAATGAAAATG
AAGACGATGATGAGGACAGCCAGGCTGAATCAGTCCTGTCAGCCACACCCTCAGTCACAGCTAGCCCGCA
GCACCTTCCATCTAGAAGTAGCCTTCAGGACCCTGTGAGTACTGACGAGGATGTCAGGATCACCGATTGC
TTTTCTGGGGTACACACGGACCCAATGGACGTTCTGCCCAGGGCGCTGCTCACCAGAATGACTGTCCTGA
GCACAGCACAGTCTGACTACAATAGGAAGACACTCTCTCCGGGGAAGGCCAGGCAGCGTGCTGCGAGAGA
TGAAAACGACACAATTCCGTCTGTAGACACTTCCAGGTCCCCGTGTCATCAGATGTCTGTGGACTACCCT
GAGTCAGAAGAAATTCTGAGAAGTTCTATGGCAGGAAAAGCTGTTGCTATAACACAGAGCCCATCATCTG
TAAGACTTCCTCCTGCTGCAGCTGAGCACAGCCCCCAGACAGCAGCGGGGATGCCTTCTGTGGCCTCACC
ACATCCTGACCCTCAAGAACAGAAGCAGCAAATAACTCTACAGCCGACTCCAGGCTTGCCTTCTCCCCAC
ACTCATTTGTTTAGCCACCTTCCTTTGCATTCCCAGCAGCAATCGAGGACACCTTATAATATGGTTCCAG
TTGGGGGGATCCATGTGGTACCTGCTGGCCTCACATACTCCACGTTTGTGCCCCTTCAGGCTGGACCAGT
GCAGCTCACGATCCCTGCTGTCAGTGTCGTTCACAGAACTTTGGGTACTCATAGGAATACGGTCACAGAA
GTGTCTGGCACTACAAACCCTGCTGGAGTGGCTGAATTAAGCAGTGTTGTGCCATGTATTCCTATCGGCC
AAATCCGCGTGCCAGGCCTTCAGAACCTAAGTACCCCAGGCTTGCAGTCACTCCCCTCGTTAAGCATGGA
AACCGTCAATATTGTAGGCCTAGCCAATACAAATATGGCCCCACAAGTCCATCCACCAGGACTGGCTCTG
AATGCTGTCGGACTGCAGGTTCTGACTGCAAACCCTTCATCACAAAGCAGCCCCGCCCCTCAGGCACACA
TTCCAGGTCTCCAGATCTTGAACATAGCATTGCCCACCTTAATCCCCTCAGTCAGTCAAGTAGCCGTTGA
TGCACAGGGAGCTCCAGAAATGCCAGCTTCCCAAAGCAAAGCATGCGAGACACAACCCAAGCAGACTTCT
GTAGCCAGCGCAAACCAGGTCAGCAGGACCGAGTCTCCTCAGGGGTTACCTACAGTCCAGCGGGAAAATG
CAAAAAAAGTTCTGAATCCACCTGCCCCTGCAGGTGACCATGCAAGGCTTGATGGCCTGAGTAAAATGGA
CACAGAGAAGGCTGCCTCGGCAAATCACGTGAAGCCCAAGCCTGAACTCACTTCCATACAGGGCCAACCA
GCGTCCACGTCACAACCTCTGCTGAAGGCACATTCTGAAGTTTTTACAAAGCCCTCAGGCCAGCAGACTC
TCTCTCCAGACAGACAGGTTCCCAGGCCCACAGCACTACCGCGGAGGCAGCCCACTGTGCACTTCAGCGA
CGTGAGCAGCGATGATGACGAGGACAGGCTTGTGATAGCAACCTAGTAATGAACTAGTCCGTAACTTGAA
AGTATTTCGATTTCTTGGCTTTATATATCTTGTGGAAAGGACGATCTGCATACATTACGGTGTTGTAC
