>Addgene plasmid #143729 | TFORF0751 | depositor partial sequence | sequence record 283318 | Barcode
TCTGCATACATTACGGTGTTGTAC
